>Addgene plasmid #13036 | pKM154 | addgene partial sequence | sequence record 19630 | pBRforEco 5'-AATAGGCGTATCACGAGGC-3'
TAGGTACCGCCCACTCAGGCCGGGCCCAGATCTTAGCGGCCGCTCCTGCAGTTCACTTACACCGCTTCTC
AACCCGGTACGCACCAGAAAATCATTGATATGGCCATGAATGGCGTTGGATGCCGGGCAACAGCCCGCAT
TATGGGCGTTGGCCTCAACACGATTTTACGTCACTTAAAAAACTCAGGCCGCAGTCGGTAACCTCGCGCA
TACAGCCGGGCAGTGACGTCATCGTCTGCGCGGAAATGGACGAACAGTGGGGCTATGTCGGGGCTAAATC
GCGCCAGCGCTGGCTGTTTTACGCGTATGACAGTCTCCGGAAGACGGTTGTTGCGCACGTATTCGGTGAA
CGCACTATGGCGACGCTGGGGCGTCTTATGAGCCTGCTGTCACCCTTTGACGTGGTGATATGGATGACGG
ATGGCTGGCCGCTGTATGAATCCCGCCTGAAGGGAAAGCTGCACGTAATCAGCAAGCGATATACGCAGCG
AATTGAGCGGCATAACCTGAATCTGAGGCAGCACCTGGCACGGCTGGGACGGAAGTCGCTGTCGTTCTCA
AAATCGGTGGAGCTGCATGACAAAGTCATCGGGCATTATCTGAACATAAAACACTATCAATAAGTTGGAG
TCATTACCAAAAGGTTAGGAATACGGTTAGCCATTTGCCTGCTTTTATATAGTTCATATGGGATTCACCT
TTATGTTGATAAGAAATAAAAGAAAATGCCAATAGGATATCGGCATTTTCTTTTGCGTTTTTATTTGTTA
ACTGTTAATTGTCCTTGT
