[The description below was written by a language model from this plasmid's Addgene catalogue record.]
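Description:
pKM154 is a bacterial plasmid built on pTP809, a pBR322 derivative in which the region between the EcoRI and NdeI sites was removed and replaced by a NotI site. It is catalogued as a bacterial expression vector, listed as high copy, and is propagated in a standard E. coli cloning strain under dual chloramphenicol and ampicillin selection. The ampicillin resistance presumably comes from the pBR322-derived backbone, while the chloramphenicol resistance comes from the insert. No feature table accompanies the record, so the origin of replication, promoters and exact element positions are not stated, although a pBR322 derivative would be expected to retain the pMB1-type origin.

The insert, cloned into the NotI site, is a cat–sacB cassette. The cat gene encodes chloramphenicol acetyltransferase, a positive selection marker. The sacB gene encodes levansucrase, originally from Bacillus subtilis, which makes Gram-negative bacteria such as E. coli sensitive to sucrose and therefore acts as a counter-selectable marker. Paired in one cassette, the two genes allow selection first for acquisition of the cassette (chloramphenicol resistance) and later for its loss (sucrose tolerance). It is unknown whether the flanking NotI sites survived cloning, so the record does not establish that the cassette can be excised with that enzyme.

The associated publication concerns PCR-mediated gene replacement in E. coli. That context suggests pKM154 serves as a source or template for the cat–sacB cassette in chromosomal engineering, for example two-step replacements in which the cassette is inserted at a target locus and then swapped out for a desired allele. The record itself does not spell out this use.
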