Addgene plasmid #13036: pKM154
Depositing lab: Kenan Murphy. Depositing organization: University of Massachusetts, Worcester. Publication: PCR-mediated gene replacement in Escherichia coli. Murphy KC, Campellone KG, Poteete AR. Gene. 2000 Apr 4. 246(1-2):321-30. 10.1016/S0378-1119(00)00071-8 PubMed 10767554.
Backbone
  Vector backbone: pTP809
  Vector type: Bacterial Expression
Growth in bacteria
  Bacterial resistance: Chloramphenicol and Ampicillin, 25 & 100 μg/mL
  Growth temperature: 37°C
  Growth strain: DH5alpha
  Copy number: High Copy
Gene/Insert
  Gene/Insert name: cat, sacB
  Cloning method: Restriction Enzyme; 5′ cloning site NotI (unknown if destroyed); 3′ cloning site NotI (unknown if destroyed)
  Sequencing primers: 5′ Unknown
Terms and licenses: Academic/Nonprofit Terms; Industry Terms: Not Available to Industry
Depositor comments: pKM154 is a derivative of pBR322 that had sequence between the EcoR1 site and NdeI site removed, with a NotI site inserted (pTP809).
How to cite: pKM154 was a gift from Kenan Murphy (Addgene plasmid # 13036 ; http://n2t.net/addgene:13036 ; RRID:Addgene_13036)
